Addgene plasmid #59825: pcDNA5 FRT TO myc Separase delta 55/S1126A
Purpose: Allows the integration of myc Separase delta 55/S1126A in the genome and Tet-inducible expression.
Depositing lab: Stephen Taylor. Depositing organization: University of Manchester. Publication: Protein phosphatase 2A and separase form a complex regulated by separase autocleavage. Holland AJ, Bottger F, Stemmann O, Taylor SS. J Biol Chem. 2007 Aug 24;282(34):24623-32. Epub 2007 Jun 29. 10.1074/jbc.M702545200 PubMed 17604273.
Backbone
  Vector backbone: pcDNA5/FRT/TO
  Backbone manufacturer: Invitrogen
  Vector type: Mammalian Expression
  Selectable markers: Hygromycin
Growth in bacteria
  Bacterial resistance: Ampicillin, 100 μg/mL
  Growth temperature: 37°C
  Growth strain: DH5alpha
  Copy number: High Copy
Gene/Insert
  Gene/Insert name: Separase
  Species: H. sapiens (human)
  Mutation: delta 55/S1126A
  Entrez Gene: ESPL1 (a.k.a. ESP1, SEPA)
  Promoter: hybrid human cytomegalovirus (CMV)/TetO2 promoter
  Tag / fusion protein: Myc (N terminal on insert)
  Cloning method: Unknown
  Sequencing primers: 5′ CMV-F; 3′ BGH-rev
Terms and licenses: Academic/Nonprofit Terms; Industry Terms: Not Available to Industry
How to cite: pcDNA5 FRT TO myc Separase delta 55/S1126A was a gift from Stephen Taylor (Addgene plasmid # 59825 ; http://n2t.net/addgene:59825 ; RRID:Addgene_59825)
