[The description below was written by a language model from this plasmid's Addgene catalogue record and pLannotate feature annotations shown in this document.]
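Description:
pcDNA5 FRT TO myc Separase delta 55/S1126A is a mammalian expression plasmid of about 11.5 kb built on the pcDNA5/FRT/TO backbone. It is designed for site-specific genomic integration and tetracycline-inducible expression of a mutant form of human separase (ESPL1). In bacteria it is maintained as a high-copy plasmid through a ColE1/pUC-type origin and selected with ampicillin via the β-lactamase gene. The annotation also picks up short backbone remnants, including fragments of the f1 origin, lac regulatory region and bom site.

The expression cassette uses the hybrid CMV/TetO2 promoter: the CMV immediate-early enhancer and promoter are followed by two tet operator sites, which the automated annotation labels as fragments of other Tet-responsive promoters. In cells that express the Tet repressor, transcription is held off until tetracycline or doxycycline is added. Downstream lies the ESPL1 coding sequence carrying an N-terminal Myc epitope tag, terminated by the bovine growth hormone polyadenylation signal. The insert bears a "delta 55" deletion together with an S1126A substitution. The record does not define the residues removed or the functional consequence of either change, though the associated study concerns separase's interaction with protein phosphatase 2A and its regulation by autocleavage.

Next to the cassette, an FRT site sits directly upstream of a hygromycin resistance gene for which no full promoter is annotated, followed by an SV40 poly(A) signal. In this backbone system, Flp-mediated recombination into a genomic FRT site of a suitable host line normally activates the marker. Hygromycin selection then yields isogenic stable lines carrying a single inducible copy. Separase is the protease that cleaves the cohesin subunit SCC1/RAD21 at anaphase onset, so the construct suits controlled expression of this mutant in studies of separase regulation.
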