Features (pLannotate 1.2.2; 21 found; start..end, strand, type, name):
     28..80      -  misc_feature   bom (fragment): basis of mobility region from pBR322
    235..614     +  enhancer       CMV enhancer: human cytomegalovirus immediate early enhancer
    615..818     +  promoter       CMV promoter: human cytomegalovirus (CMV) immediate early promoter
    820..839     +  promoter       PLtetO-1 promoter (fragment): modified phage lambda PL promoter with tet operator sites (Lutz and Bujard, 1997)
    841..860     +  promoter       PLtetO-1 promoter (fragment): modified phage lambda PL promoter with tet operator sites (Lutz and Bujard, 1997)
    868..901     +  promoter       TRE3GV promoter (fragment): 3rd-generation Tet-responsive promoter that can be activated by binding of Tet-On® 3G, optimized for retroviral and lentiviral vectors
   1187..7384    +  CDS            ESPL1: ESPL1_HUMAN - Also known as ESP1, KIAA0165. Experimental evidence at protein level: Swiss-Prot protein existence level 1. Caspase-like protease, which plays a central role in the chromosome segregation by cleaving the SCC1/RAD21 subunit of the cohesin complex at the onset of anaphase. During most of the cell cycle, it is inactivated by different mechanisms. From Homo sapiens (Human).
   7427..7651    +  polyA_signal   bGH poly(A) signal: bovine growth hormone polyadenylation signal
   7655..7676    +  promoter       SV40 promoter (fragment): SV40 enhancer and early promoter
   7697..7930    +  rep_origin     f1 ori (fragment) (sequence partly withheld): f1 bacteriophage origin of replication; arrow indicates direction of (+) strand synthesis
   7935..7982    +  protein_bind   FRT: FLP-mediated recombination occurs in the 8-bp core sequence TCTAGAAA (Turan and Bode, 2011). FLP recombinase from the Saccharomyces cerevisiae 2μ plasmid
   7990..9012    +  CDS            HygR: aminoglycoside phosphotransferase from E. coli; aph(4)-Ia; confers resistance to hygromycin
   9022..9147    +  CDS            ble (fragment): BLE_KLEPN - Experimental evidence at protein level: Swiss-Prot protein existence level 1. Binding protein with a strong affinity to the bleomycin family of antibiotics. Binds to CL990; an antimitotic-antibiotic compound. From Klebsiella pneumoniae.
   9142..9263    +  polyA_signal   SV40 poly(A) signal: SV40 polyadenylation signal
   9334..9356    -  protein_bind   lac operator (fragment): The lac repressor binds to the lac operator to inhibit transcription in E. coli. This inhibition can be relieved by adding lactose or isopropyl-β-D-thiogalactopyranoside (IPTG). lac repressor encoded by lacI
   9360..9390    -  promoter       lac promoter: promoter for the E. coli lac operon
   9405..9426    -  protein_bind   CAP binding site: CAP binding activates transcription in the presence of cAMP. E. coli catabolite activator protein
   9439..9531    -  CDS            lacI (fragment): lac repressor; lacI; The lac repressor binds to the lac operator to inhibit transcription in E. coli. This inhibition can be relieved by adding lactose or isopropyl-β-D-thiogalactopyranoside (IPTG).
   9714..10302   -  rep_origin     ori: high-copy-number ColE1/pMB1/pBR322/pUC origin of replication
  10473..11333   -  CDS            AmpR: β-lactamase; bla; confers resistance to ampicillin, carbenicillin, and related antibiotics
  11334..11438   -  promoter       AmpR promoter: bla
>Addgene plasmid #59825 | pcDNA5 FRT TO myc Separase delta 55/S1126A | depositor full sequence | sequence record 99123 | Full Sequence
GACGGATCGGGAGATCTCCCGATCCCCTATGGTGCACTCTCAGTACAATCTGCTCTGATGCCGCATAGTT
AAGCCAGTATCTGCTCCCTGCTTGTGTGTTGGAGGTCGCTGAGTAGTGCGCGAGCAAAATTTAAGCTACA
ACAAGGCAAGGCTTGACCGACAATTGCATGAAGAATCTGCTTAGGGTTAGGCGTTTTGCGCTGCTTCGCG
ATGTACGGGCCAGATATACGCGTTGACATTGATTATTGACTAGTTATTAATAGTAATCAATTACGGGGTC
ATTAGTTCATAGCCCATATATGGAGTTCCGCGTTACATAACTTACGGTAAATGGCCCGCCTGGCTGACCG
CCCAACGACCCCCGCCCATTGACGTCAATAATGACGTATGTTCCCATAGTAACGCCAATAGGGACTTTCC
ATTGACGTCAATGGGTGGAGTATTTACGGTAAACTGCCCACTTGGCAGTACATCAAGTGTATCATATGCC
AAGTACGCCCCCTATTGACGTCAATGACGGTAAATGGCCCGCCTGGCATTATGCCCAGTACATGACCTTA
TGGGACTTTCCTACTTGGCAGTACATCTACGTATTAGTCATCGCTATTACCATGGTGATGCGGTTTTGGC
AGTACATCAATGGGCGTGGATAGCGGTTTGACTCACGGGGATTTCCAAGTCTCCACCCCATTGACGTCAA
TGGGAGTTTGTTTTGGCACCAAAATCAACGGGACTTTCCAAAATGTCGTAACAACTCCGCCCCATTGACG
CAAATGGGCGGTAGGCGTGTACGGTGGGAGGTCTATATAAGCAGAGCTCTCCCTATCAGTGATAGAGATC
TCCCTATCAGTGATAGAGATCGTCGACGAGCTCGTTTAGTGAACCGTCAGATCGCCTGGAGACGCCATCC
ACGCTGTTTTGACCTCCATAGAAGACACCGGGACCGATCCAGCCTCCGGACTCTAGCGTTTAAACTTAAG
CTTGGTACCCCGGGGAATTCGGCAGATCCCGAGGTCCGACAGCGCCCGGCCCAGATCCCCACGCCTGCCA
GGAGCAAGCCGAGAGCCAGCCGGCCGGCGCACTCCGACTCCGAGCAGTCTCTGTCCTTCGACCCGAGCCC
CGCGCCCTTTCCGGGACCCCTGCCCCGCGGATGGAGCAGAAGCTCATCTCAGAAGAAGACCTCGAGAGGA
GCTTCAAAAGAGTCAACTTTGGGACTCTGCTAAGCAGCCAGAAGGAGGCTGAAGAGTTGCTGCCCGACTT
GAAGGAGTTCCTGTCCAACCCTCCAGCTGGTTTTCCCAGCAGCCGATCTGATGCTGAGAGGAGACAAGCT
TGTGATGCCATCCTGAGGGCTTGCAACCAGCAGCTGACTGCTAAGCTAGCTTGCCCTAGGCATCTGGGGA
GCCTGCTGGAGCTGGCAGAGCTGGCCTGTGATGGCTACTTAGTGTCTACCCCACAGCGTCCTCCCCTCTA
CCTGGAACGAATTCTCTTTGTCTTACTGCGGAATGCTGCTGCACAAGGAAGCCCAGAGGCCACACTCCGC
CTTGCTCAGCCCCTCCATGCCTGCTTGGTGCAGTGCTCTCGCGAGGCTGCTCCCCAGGACTATGAGGCCG
TGGCTCGGGGCAGCTTTTCTCTGCTTTGGAAGGGGGCAGAAGCCCTGTTGGAACGGCGAGCTGCATTTGC
AGCTCGGCTGAAGGCCTTGAGCTTCCTAGTACTCTTGGAGGATGAAAGTACCCCTTGTGAGGTTCCTCAC
TTTGCTTCTCCAACAGCCTGTCGAGCGGTAGCTGCCCATCAGCTATTTGATGCCAGTGGCCATGGTCTAA
ATGAAGCAGATGCTGATTTCCTAGATGACCTGCTCTCCAGGCACGTGATCAGAGCCTTGGTGGGTGAGAG
AGGGAGCTCTTCTGGGCTTCTTTCTCCCCAGAGGGCCCTCTGCCTCTTGGAGCTCACCTTGGAACACTGC
CGTCGCTTTTGCTGGAGCCGCCACCATGACAAAGCCATCAGCGCAGTGGAGAAGGCTCACAGTTACCTAA
GGAACACCAATCTAGCCCCTAGCCTTCAGCTATGTCAGCTGGGGGTTAAGCTGCTGCAGGTTGGGGAGGA
AGGACCTCAGGCAGTGGCCAAGCTTCTGATCAAGGCATCAGCTGTCCTGAGCAAGAGTATGGAGGCACCA
TCACCCCCACTTCGGGCATTGTATGAGAGCTGCCAGTTCTTCCTTTCAGGCCTGGAACGAGGCACCAAGA
GGCGCTATAGACTTGATGCCATTCTGAGCCTCTTTGCTTTTCTTGGAGGGTACTGCTCTCTTCTGCAGCA
GCTGCGGGATGATGGTGTGTATGGGGGCTCCTCCAAGCAACAGCAGTCTTTTCTTCAGATGTACTTTCAG
GGACTTCACCTCTACACTGTGGTGGTTTATGACTTTGCCCAAGGCTGTCAGATAGTTGATTTGGCTGACC
TGACCCAACTAGTGGACAGTTGTAAATCTACCGTTGTCTGGATGCTGGAGGCCTTAGAGGGCCTGTCGGG
CCAAGAGCTGACGGACCACATGGGGATGACCGCTTCTTACACCAGTAATTTGGCCTACAGCTTCTATAGT
CACAAGCTCTATGCCGAGGCCTGTGCCATCTCTGAGCCGCTCTGTCAGCACCTGGGTTTGGTGAAGCCAG
GCACTTATCCCGAGGTGCCTCCTGAGAAGTTGCACAGGTGCTTCCGGCTACAAGTAGAGAGTTTGAAGAA
ACTGGGTAAACAGGCCCAGGGCTGCAAGATGGTGATTTTGTGGCTGGCAGCCCTGCAACCCTGTAGCCCT
GAACACATGGCTGAGCCAGTCACTTTCTGGGTTCGGGTCAAGATGGATGCGGCCAGGGCTGGAGACAAGG
AGCTACAGCTAAAGACTCTGCGAGACAGCCTCAGTGGCTGGGACCCGGAGACCCTGGCCCTCCTGCTGAG
GGAGGAGCTGCAGGCCTACAAGGCGGTGCGGGCCGACACTGGACAGGAACGCTTCAACATCATCTGTGAC
CTCCTGGAGCTGAGCCCCGAGGAGACACCAGCCGGGGCCTGGGCACGAGCCACCCACCTGGTAGAACTGG
CTCAGGTGCTCTGCTACCACGACTTTACGCAGCAGACCAACTGCTCTGCTCTGGATGCTATCCGGGAAGC
CCTGCAGCTTCTGGACTCTGTGAGGCCTGAGGCCCAGGCCAGAGATCAGCTTCTGGACGATAAAGCACAG
GCCTTGCTGTGGCTTTACATCTGTACTCTGGAAGCCAAAATACAGGAAGGTATCGAGCGGGATCGGAGAG
CCCAGGCCCCTGGTAACTTGGAGGAATTTGAAGTCAATGACCTGAACTATGAAGATAAACTCCAGGAAGA
TCGTTTCCTATACAGTAACATTGCCTTCAACCTGGCTGCAGATGCTGCTCAGTCCAAATGCCTGGACCAA
GCCCTGGCCCTGTGGAAGGAGCTGCTTACAAAGGGGCAGGCCCCAGCTGTACGGTGTCTCCAGCAGACAG
CAGCCTCACTGCAGATCCTAGCAGCCCTCTACCAGCTGGTGGCAAAGCCCATGCAGGCTCTGGAGGTCCT
CCTGCTGCTACGGATTGTCTCTGAGAGACTGAAGGACCACTCGAAGGCAGCTGGCTCCTCCTGCCACATC
ACCCAGCTCCTCCTGACCCTCGGCTGTCCCAGCTATGCCCAGTTACACCTGGAAGAGGCAGCATCGAGCC
TGAAGCATCTCGATCAGACTACTGACACATACCTGCTCCTTTCCCTGACCTGTGATCTGCTTCGAAGTCA
ACTCTACTGGACTCACCAGAAGGTGACCAAGGGTGTCTCTCTGCTGCTGTCTGTGCTTCGGGATCCTGCC
CTCCAGAAGTCCTCCAAGGCTTGGTACTTGCTGCGTGTCCAGGTCCTGCAGCTGGTGGCAGCTTACCTTA
GCCTCCCGTCAAACAACCTCTCACACTCCCTGTGGGAGCAGCTCTGTGCCCAAGGCTGGCAGACACCTGA
GATAGCTCTCATAGACTCCCATAAGCTCCTCCGAAGCATCATCCTCCTGCTGATGGGCAGTGACATTCTC
TCAACTCAGAAAGCAGCTGTGGAGACATCGTTTTTGGACTATGGTGAAAATCTGGTACAAAAATGGCAGG
TTCTTTCAGAGGTGCTGAGCTGCTCAGAGAAGCTGGTCTGCCACCTGGGCCGCCTGGGTAGTGTGAGTGA
AGCCAAGGCCTTTTGCTTGGAGGCCCTAAAACTTACAACAAAGCTGCAGATACCACGCCAGTGTGCCCTG
TTCCTGGTGCTGAAGGGCGAGCTGGAGCTGGCCCGCAATGACATTGATCTCTGTCAGTCGGACCTGCAGC
AGGTTCTGTTCTTGCTTGAGTCTTGCACAGAGTTTGGTGGGGTGACTCAGCACCTGGACTCTGTGAAGAA
GGTCCACCTGCAGAAGGGGAAGCAGCAGGCCCAGGTCCCCTGTCCTCCACAGCTCCCAGAGGAGGAGCTC
TTCCTAAGAGGCCCTGCTCTAGAGCTGGTGGCCACTGTGGCCAAGGAGCCTGGCCCCATAGCACCTTCTA
CAAACTCCGCCCCAGTCTTGAAAACCAAGCCCCAGCCCATACCCAACTTCCTGTCCCATTCACCCACCTG
TGACTGCTCGCTCTGCGCCAGCCCTGTCCTCACAGCAGTCTGTCTGCGCTGGGTATTGGTCACGGCAGGG
GTGAGGCTGGCCATGGGCCACCAAGCCCAGGGTCTGGATCTGCTGCAGGTCGTGCTGAAGGGCTGTCCTG
AAGCCGCTGAGCGCCTCACCCAAGCTCTCCAAGCTTCCCTGAATCATAAAACACCCCCCTCCTTGGTTCC
AAGCCTCTTGGATGAGATCTTGGCTCAAGCATACACACTGTTGGCACTGGAGGGCCTGAACCAGCCATCA
AACGAGAGCCTGCAGAAGGTTCTACAGTCAGGGCTGAAGTTTGTAGCAGCACGGATACCCCACCTAGAGC
CCTGGCGAGCCAGCCTGCTCTTGATTTGGGCCCTCACAAAACTAGGTGGCCTCAGCTGCTGTACTACCCA
ACTTTTTGCAAGCTCCTGGGGCTGGCAGCCACCATTAATAAAAAGTGTCCCTGGCTCAGAGCCCTCTAAG
ACTCAGGGCCAAAAACGTTCTGGACGAGGGCGCCAAAAGTTAGCCTCTGCTCCCCTGAGCCTCAATAATA
CCTCTCAGAAAGGTCTGGAAGGTAGAGGACTGCCCTGCACACCTAAACCCCCAGACCGGATCAGGCAAGC
TGGCCCTCATGTCCCCTTCACGGTGTTTGAGGAAGTCTGCCCTACAGAGAGCAAGCCTGAAGTACCCCAG
GCCCCCAGGGTACAACAGAGAGTCCAGACGCGCCTCAAGGTGAACTTCAGTGATGACAGTGACTTGGAAG
ACCCTGTCTCAGCTGAGGCCTGGCTGGCAGAGGAGCCTAAGAGACGGACCGGTGCCAGTGACCAGGCCAG
GCCTGGCCCTGAGATCATGAGGACCATCCCTGAGGAAGAACTGACTGACAACTGGAGAAAAATGAGCTTT
GAGATCCTCAGGGGCTCTGACGGGGAAGACTCAGCCTCAGGTGGGAAGACTCCAGCTCCGGGCCCTGAGG
CAGCTTCTGGAGAATGGGAGCTGCTGAGGCTGGATTCCAGCAAGAAGAAGCTGCCCAGCCCATGCCCAGA
CAAGGAGAGTGACAAGGACCTTGGTCCTCGGCTCCAGCTCCCCTCAGCCCCCGTAGCCACTGGTCTTTCT
ACCCTGGACTCCATCTGTGACTCCCTGAGTGTTGCTTTCCGGGGCATTAGTCACTGTCCTCCTAGTGGGC
TCTATGCCCACCTCTGCCGCTTCCTGGCCTTGTGCCTGGGCCACCGGGATCCTTATGCCACTGCTTTCCT
TGTCACCGAGTCTGTCTCCATCACCTGTCGCCACCAGCTGCTCACCCACCTCCACAGACAGCTCAGCAAG
GCCCAGAAGCACCGAGGATCACTTGAAATAGCAGACCAGCTGCAGGGGCTGAGCCTTCAGGAGATGCCTG
GAGATGTCCCCCTGGCCCGCATCCAGCGCCTCTTTTCCTTCAGGGCTTTGGAATCTGGCCACTTCCCCCA
GCCTGAAAAGGAGAGTTTCCAGGAGCGCCTGGCTCTGATCCCCAGTGGGGTGACTGTGTGTGTGTTGGCC
CTGGCCACCCTCCAGCCCGGAACCGTGGGCAACACCCTCCTGCTGACCCGGCTGGAAAAGGACAGTCCCC
CAGTCAGTGTGCAGATTCCCACTGGCCAGAACAAGCTTCATCTGCGTTCAGTCCTGAATGAGTTTGATGC
CATCCAGAAGGCACAGAAAGAGAACAGCAGCTGTACTGACAAGCGAGAATGGTGGACAGGGCGGCTGGCA
CTGGACCACAGGATGGAGGTTCTCATCGCTTCCCTAGAGAAGTCTGTGCTGGGCTGCTGGAAGGGGCTGC
TGCTGCCGTCCAGTGAGGAGCCCGGCCCTGCCCAGGAGGCCTCCCGCCTACAGGAGCTGCTACAGGACTG
TGGCTGGAAATATCCTGACCGCACTCTGCTGAAAATCATGCTCAGTGGTGCCGGTGCCCTCACCCCTCAG
GACATTCAGGCCCTGGCCTACGGGCTGTGCCCAACCCAGCCAGAGCGAGCCCAGGAGCTCCTGAATGAGG
CAGTAGGACGTCTACAGGGCCTGACAGTACCAAGCAATAGCCACCTTGTCTTGGTCCTAGACAAGGACTT
GCAGAAGCTGCCGTGGGAAAGCATGCCCAGCCTCCAAGCACTGCCTGTCACCCGGCTGCCCTCCTTCCGC
TTCCTACTCAGCTACTCCATCATCAAAGAGTATGGGGCCTCGCCAGTGCTGAGTCAAGGGGTGGATCCAC
GAAGTACCTTCTATGTCCTGAACCCTCACAATAACCTGTCAAGCACAGAGGAGCAATTTCGAGCCAATTT
CAGCAGTGAAGCTGGCTGGAGAGGAGTGGTTGGGGAGGTGCCAAGACCTGAACAGGTGCAGGAAGCCCTG
ACAAAGCATGATTTGTATATCTATGCAGGGCATGGGGCTGGTGCCCGCTTCCTTGATGGGCAGGCTGTCC
TGCGGCTGAGCTGTCGGGCAGTGGCCCTGCTGTTTGGCTGTAGCAGTGCGGCCCTGGCTGTGCATGGAAA
CCTGGAGGGGGCTGGCATCGTGCTCAAGTACATCATGGCTGGTTGCCCCTTGTTTCTGGGTAATCTCTGG
GATGTGACTGACCGCGACATTGACCGCTACACGGAAGCTCTGCTGCAAGGCTGGCTTGGAGCAGGCCCAG
GGGCCCCCCTTCTCTACTATGTAAACCAGGCCCGCCAAGCTCCCCGACTCAAGTATCTTATTGGGGCTGC
ACCTATAGCCTATGGCTTGCCTGTCTCTCTGCGGTGAGCGGCCGCGGGCCCGTTTAAACCCGCTGATCAG
CCTCGACTGTGCCTTCTAGTTGCCAGCCATCTGTTGTTTGCCCCTCCCCCGTGCCTTCCTTGACCCTGGA
AGGTGCCACTCCCACTGTCCTTTCCTAATAAAATGAGGAAATTGCATCGCATTGTCTGAGTAGGTGTCAT
TCTATTCTGGGGGGTGGGGTGGGGCAGGACAGCAAGGGGGAGGATTGGGAAGACAATAGCAGGCATGCTG
GGGATGCGGTGGGCTCTATGGCTTCTGAGGCGGAAAGAACCAGCTGGGGCTCTAGGGGGTATCCCC
[124 nt withheld, positions 7697-7820]
C
[91 nt withheld, positions 7822-7912]
AGGGTGATGGTTCACGTACCTAGAAGTTCCTATTCCGAAGTTCCTATTCTCTAGAAAGTATAGGAACTTC
CTTGGCCAAAAAGCCTGAACTCACCGCGACGTCTGTCGAGAAGTTTCTGATCGAAAAGTTCGACAGCGTC
TCCGACCTGATGCAGCTCTCGGAGGGCGAAGAATCTCGTGCTTTCAGCTTCGATGTAGGAGGGCGTGGAT
ATGTCCTGCGGGTAAATAGCTGCGCCGATGGTTTCTACAAAGATCGTTATGTTTATCGGCACTTTGCATC
GGCCGCGCTCCCGATTCCGGAAGTGCTTGACATTGGGGAATTCAGCGAGAGCCTGACCTATTGCATCTCC
CGCCGTGCACAGGGTGTCACGTTGCAAGACCTGCCTGAAACCGAACTGCCCGCTGTTCTGCAGCCGGTCG
CGGAGGCCATGGATGCGATCGCTGCGGCCGATCTTAGCCAGACGAGCGGGTTCGGCCCATTCGGACCGCA
AGGAATCGGTCAATACACTACATGGCGTGATTTCATATGCGCGATTGCTGATCCCCATGTGTATCACTGG
CAAACTGTGATGGACGACACCGTCAGTGCGTCCGTCGCGCAGGCTCTCGATGAGCTGATGCTTTGGGCCG
AGGACTGCCCCGAAGTCCGGCACCTCGTGCACGCGGATTTCGGCTCCAACAATGTCCTGACGGACAATGG
CCGCATAACAGCGGTCATTGACTGGAGCGAGGCGATGTTCGGGGATTCCCAATACGAGGTCGCCAACATC
TTCTTCTGGAGGCCGTGGTTGGCTTGTATGGAGCAGCAGACGCGCTACTTCGAGCGGAGGCATCCGGAGC
TTGCAGGATCGCCGCGGCTCCGGGCGTATATGCTCCGCATTGGTCTTGACCAACTCTATCAGAGCTTGGT
TGACGGCAATTTCGATGATGCAGCTTGGGCGCAGGGTCGATGCGACGCAATCGTCCGATCCGGAGCCGGG
ACTGTCGGGCGTACACAAATCGCCCGCAGAAGCGCGGCCGTCTGGACCGATGGCTGTGTAGAAGTACTCG
CCGATAGTGGAAACCGACGCCCCAGCACTCGTCCGAGGGCAAAGGAATAGCACGTACTACGAGATTTCGA
TTCCACCGCCGCCTTCTATGAAAGGTTGGGCTTCGGAATCGTTTTCCGGGACGCCGGCTGGATGATCCTC
CAGCGCGGGGATCTCATGCTGGAGTTCTTCGCCCACCCCAACTTGTTTATTGCAGCTTATAATGGTTACA
AATAAAGCAATAGCATCACAAATTTCACAAATAAAGCATTTTTTTCACTGCATTCTAGTTGTGGTTTGTC
CAAACTCATCAATGTATCTTATCATGTCTGTATACCGTCGACCTCTAGCTAGAGCTTGGCGTAATCATGG
TCATAGCTGTTTCCTGTGTGAAATTGTTATCCGCTCACAATTCCACACAACATACGAGCCGGAAGCATAA
AGTGTAAAGCCTGGGGTGCCTAATGAGTGAGCTAACTCACATTAATTGCGTTGCGCTCACTGCCCGCTTT
CCAGTCGGGAAACCTGTCGTGCCAGCTGCATTAATGAATCGGCCAACGCGCGGGGAGAGGCGGTTTGCGT
ATTGGGCGCTCTTCCGCTTCCTCGCTCACTGACTCGCTGCGCTCGGTCGTTCGGCTGCGGCGAGCGGTAT
CAGCTCACTCAAAGGCGGTAATACGGTTATCCACAGAATCAGGGGATAACGCAGGAAAGAACATGTGAGC
AAAAGGCCAGCAAAAGGCCAGGAACCGTAAAAAGGCCGCGTTGCTGGCGTTTTTCCATAGGCTCCGCCCC
CCTGACGAGCATCACAAAAATCGACGCTCAAGTCAGAGGTGGCGAAACCCGACAGGACTATAAAGATACC
AGGCGTTTCCCCCTGGAAGCTCCCTCGTGCGCTCTCCTGTTCCGACCCTGCCGCTTACCGGATACCTGTC
CGCCTTTCTCCCTTCGGGAAGCGTGGCGCTTTCTCATAGCTCACGCTGTAGGTATCTCAGTTCGGTGTAG
GTCGTTCGCTCCAAGCTGGGCTGTGTGCACGAACCCCCCGTTCAGCCCGACCGCTGCGCCTTATCCGGTA
ACTATCGTCTTGAGTCCAACCCGGTAAGACACGACTTATCGCCACTGGCAGCAGCCACTGGTAACAGGAT
TAGCAGAGCGAGGTATGTAGGCGGTGCTACAGAGTTCTTGAAGTGGTGGCCTAACTACGGCTACACTAGA
AGAACAGTATTTGGTATCTGCGCTCTGCTGAAGCCAGTTACCTTCGGAAAAAGAGTTGGTAGCTCTTGAT
CCGGCAAACAAACCACCGCTGGTAGCGGTGGTTTTTTTGTTTGCAAGCAGCAGATTACGCGCAGAAAAAA
AGGATCTCAAGAAGATCCTTTGATCTTTTCTACGGGGTCTGACGCTCAGTGGAACGAAAACTCACGTTAA
GGGATTTTGGTCATGAGATTATCAAAAAGGATCTTCACCTAGATCCTTTTAAATTAAAAATGAAGTTTTA
AATCAATCTAAAGTATATATGAGTAAACTTGGTCTGACAGTTACCAATGCTTAATCAGTGAGGCACCTAT
CTCAGCGATCTGTCTATTTCGTTCATCCATAGTTGCCTGACTCCCCGTCGTGTAGATAACTACGATACGG
GAGGGCTTACCATCTGGCCCCAGTGCTGCAATGATACCGCGAGACCCACGCTCACCGGCTCCAGATTTAT
CAGCAATAAACCAGCCAGCCGGAAGGGCCGAGCGCAGAAGTGGTCCTGCAACTTTATCCGCCTCCATCCA
GTCTATTAATTGTTGCCGGGAAGCTAGAGTAAGTAGTTCGCCAGTTAATAGTTTGCGCAACGTTGTTGCC
ATTGCTACAGGCATCGTGGTGTCACGCTCGTCGTTTGGTATGGCTTCATTCAGCTCCGGTTCCCAACGAT
CAAGGCGAGTTACATGATCCCCCATGTTGTGCAAAAAAGCGGTTAGCTCCTTCGGTCCTCCGATCGTTGT
CAGAAGTAAGTTGGCCGCAGTGTTATCACTCATGGTTATGGCAGCACTGCATAATTCTCTTACTGTCATG
CCATCCGTAAGATGCTTTTCTGTGACTGGTGAGTACTCAACCAAGTCATTCTGAGAATAGTGTATGCGGC
GACCGAGTTGCTCTTGCCCGGCGTCAATACGGGATAATACCGCGCCACATAGCAGAACTTTAAAAGTGCT
CATCATTGGAAAACGTTCTTCGGGGCGAAAACTCTCAAGGATCTTACCGCTGTTGAGATCCAGTTCGATG
TAACCCACTCGTGCACCCAACTGATCTTCAGCATCTTTTACTTTCACCAGCGTTTCTGGGTGAGCAAAAA
CAGGAAGGCAAAATGCCGCAAAAAAGGGAATAAGGGCGACACGGAAATGTTGAATACTCATACTCTTCCT
TTTTCAATATTATTGAAGCATTTATCAGGGTTATTGTCTCATGAGCGGATACATATTTGAATGTATTTAG
AAAAATAAACAAATAGGGGTTCCGCGCACATTTCCCCGAAAAGTGCCACCTGACGTC
