>Addgene plasmid #59825 | pcDNA5 FRT TO myc Separase delta 55/S1126A | addgene partial sequence | sequence record 96467 | CMV-F 5'-CGCAAATGGGCGGTAGGCGTG-3'
TATCAGTGATAGAGATCTCCCTATCAGTGATAGAGATCGTCGACGAGCTCGTTTAGTGAACCGTCAGATC
GCCTGGAGACGCCATCCACGCTGTTTTGACCTCCATAGAAGACACCGGGACCGATCCAGCCTCCGGACTC
TAGCGTTTAAACTTAAGCTTGGTACCCCGGGGAATTCGGCAGATCCCGAGGTCCGACAGCGCCCGGCCCA
GATCCCCACGCCTGCCAGGAGCAAGCCGAGAGCCAGCCGGCCGGCGCACTCCGACTCCGAGCAGTCTCTG
TCCTTCGACCCGAGCCCCGCGCCCTTTCCGGGACCCCTGCCCCGCGGATGGAGCAGAAGCTCATCTCAGA
AGAAGACCTCGAGAGGAGCTTCAAAAGAGTCAACTTTGGGACTCTGCTAAGCAGCCAGAAGGAGGCTGAA
GAGTTGCTGCCCGACTTGAAGGAGTTCCTGTCCAACCCTCCAGCTGGTTTTCCCAGCAGCCGATCTGATG
CTGAGAGGAGACAAGCTTGTGATGCCATCCTGAGGGCTTGCAACCAGCAGCTGACTGCTAAGCTAGCTTG
CCCTAGGCATCTGGGGAGCCTGCTGGAGCTGGCAGAGCTGGCCTGTGATGGCTACTTAGTGTCTACCCCA
CAGCGTCCTCCCCTCTACCTGGAACGAATTCTCTTTGTCTTACTGCGGAATGCTGCTGCACAAGGAAGCC
CAGAGGCCACACTCCGCCTTGCTCAGCCCCTCCATGCCTGCTTGGTGCAGTGCTCTCGCGAGGCTGCT
