>Addgene plasmid #59825 | pcDNA5 FRT TO myc Separase delta 55/S1126A | addgene partial sequence | sequence record 96469 | hESPL1-F 5'-cctaagaggccctgctctag-3'
ATAGCACCTTCTACAAACTCCGCCCCAGTCTTGAAAACCAAGCCCCAGCCCATACCCAACTTCCTGTCCC
ATTCACCCACCTGTGACTGCTCGCTCTGCGCCAGCCCTGTCCTCACAGCAGTCTGTCTGCGCTGGGTATT
GGTCACGGCAGGGGTGAGGCTGGCCATGGGCCACCAAGCCCAGGGTCTGGATCTGCTGCAGGTCGTGCTG
AAGGGCTGTCCTGAAGCCGCTGAGCGCCTCACCCAAGCTCTCCAAGCTTCCCTGAATCATAAAACACCCC
CCTCCTTGGTTCCAAGCCTCTTGGATGAGATCTTGGCTCAAGCATACACACTGTTGGCACTGGAGGGCCT
GAACCAGCCATCAAACGAGAGCCTGCAGAAGGTTCTACAGTCAGGGCTGAAGTTTGTAGCAGCACGGATA
CCCCACCTAGAGCCCTGGCGAGCCAGCCTGCTCTTGATTTGGGCCCTCACAAAACTAGGTGGCCTCAGCT
GCTGTACTACCCAACTTTTTGCAAGCTCCTGGGGCTGGCAGCCACCATTAATAAAAAGTGTCCCTGGCTC
AGAGCCCTCTAAGACTCAGGGCCAAAAACGTTCTGGACGAGGGCGCCAAAAGTTAGCCTCTGCTCCCCTG
AGCCTCAATAATACCTCTCAGAAAGGTCTGGAAGGTAGAGGACTGCCCTGCACACCTAAACCCCCAGACC
GGATCAGGCAAGCTGGCCCTCATGTCCCCTTCACGGTGTTTGAGGAAGTCTGCCCTACAGAGAGCAAGCC
TGAAGTACCCCAGGCCCCCAGGGTACAACAGAGAGTCCAGACGCGCCTCAAGGTGAACTTCAGTGATGAC
AGTGACTTG
