>Addgene plasmid #59825 | pcDNA5 FRT TO myc Separase delta 55/S1126A | addgene partial sequence | sequence record 96471 | hESPL1-F2 5'-gcaagctggccctcatgt-3'
AGCAAGCCTGAAGTACCCCAGGCCCCCAGGGTACAACAGAGAGTCCAGACGCGCCTCAAGGTGAACTTCA
GTGATGACAGTGACTTGGAAGACCCTGTCTCAGCTGAGGCCTGGCTGGCAGAGGAGCCTAAGAGACGGAC
CGGTGCCAGTGACCAGGCCAGGCCTGGCCCTGAGATCATGAGGACCATCCCTGAGGAAGAACTGACTGAC
AACTGGAGAAAAATGAGCTTTGAGATCCTCAGGGGCTCTGACGGGGAAGACTCAGCCTCAGGTGGGAAGA
CTCCAGCTCCGGGCCCTGAGGCAGCTTCTGGAGAATGGGAGCTGCTGAGGCTGGATTCCAGCAAGAAGAA
GCTGCCCAGCCCATGCCCAGACAAGGAGAGTGACAAGGACCTTGGTCCTCGGCTCCAGCTCCCCTCAGCC
CCCGTAGCCACTGGTCTTTCTACCCTGGACTCCATCTGTGACTCCCTGAGTGTTGCTTTCCGGGGCATTA
GTCACTGTCCTCCTAGTGGGCTCTATGCCCACCTCTGCCGCTTCCTGGCCTTGTGCCTGGGCCACCGGGA
TCCTTATGCCACTGCTTTCCTTGTCACCGAGTCTGTCTCCATCACCTGTCGCCACCAGCTGCTCACCCAC
CTCCACAGACAGCTCAGCAAGGCCCAGAAGCACCGAGGATCACTTGAAATAGCAGACCAGCTGCAGGGGC
TGAGCCTTCAGGAGATGCCTGGAGATGTCCCCCTGGCCCGCATCCAGCGCCTCTTTTCCTTCAGGGCTTT
GGAATCTGGCCACTT
