>Addgene plasmid #59825 | pcDNA5 FRT TO myc Separase delta 55/S1126A | addgene partial sequence | sequence record 99914 | hESPL1-F3 5'-ccttcagggctttggaatctg-3'
GGAGCGCCTGGCTCTGATCCCCAGTGGGGTGACTGTGTGTGTGTTGGCCCTGGCCACCCTCCAGCCCGGA
ACCGTGGGCAACACCCTCCTGCTGACCCGGCTGGAAAAGGACAGTCCCCCAGTCAGTGTGCAGATTCCCA
CTGGCCAGAACAAGCTTCATCTGCGTTCAGTCCTGAATGAGTTTGATGCCATCCAGAAGGCACAGAAAGA
GAACAGCAGCTGTACTGACAAGCGAGAATGGTGGACAGGGCGGCTGGCACTGGACCACAGGATGGAGGTT
CTCATCGCTTCCCTAGAGAAGTCTGTGCTGGGCTGCTGGAAGGGGCTGCTGCTGCCGTCCAGTGAGGAGC
CCGGCCCTGCCCAGGAGGCCTCCCGCCTACAGGAGCTGCTACAGGACTGTGGCTGGAAATATCCTGACCG
CACTCTGCTGAAAATCATGCTCAGTGGTGCCGGTGCCCTCACCCCTCAGGACATTCAGGCCCTGGCCTAC
GGGCTGTGCCCAACCCAGCCAGAGCGAGCCCAGGAGCTCCTGAATGAGGCAGTAGGACGTCTACAGGGCC
TGACAGTACCAAGCAATAGCCACCTTGTCTTGGTCCTAGACAAGGACTTGCAGAAGCTGCCGTGGGAAAG
CATGCCCAGCCTCCAAGCACTGCCTGTCACCCGGCTGCCCTCCTTCCGCTTCCTACTCAGCTACTCCATC
ATCAAAGAGTATGGGGCCTCGCCAGTGCTGAGTCAAGGGGTGGATCCACGAAGTACCTTCTATGTCCTGA
ACCCTCACAATAACCTGTCAAGCACAGAGGAGCAATTTCGAGCCAATTTCAGCAGTGAAGCTGGCTGGAG
AGGAGTGGTTGGGGAGGTGCCAAGACCTGAACAGGTGCAGGAAGCCCTGACAAAGCATGATTTGTATATC
TATGCAGGGCAT
